Addgene plasmid #146640: pETM-11-6His-DmPABPC1_J
Purpose: Bacterial Expression of DmPABPC1
Depositing lab: Elisa Izaurralde. Depositing organization: Max Planck Institute for Developmental Biology.
Backbone
  Vector backbone: Unknown
  Vector type: Bacterial Expression
Growth in bacteria
  Bacterial resistance: Kanamycin, 50 μg/mL
  Growth temperature: 37°C
  Growth strain: DH5alpha
  Copy number: Low Copy
Gene/Insert
  Gene/Insert name: DmPABPC1
  Species: D. melanogaster (fly)
  Entrez Gene: pAbp (a.k.a. Dmel_CG5119, BABP, BcDNA:LD24412, CG16803, CG5119, Dmel\CG5119, PABP, PABP55B, PABPC1, PAbp, Pabp, anon-EST:Posey247, anon-EST:Posey249, anon-EST:fe2E5, dPABP, duo, l(2)SH1908, l(2)SH2 1908, l(2)k10109, pAB, pABP, pABp, pabp)
  Cloning method: Unknown
Terms and licenses: Academic/Nonprofit Terms; Industry Terms: Not Available to Industry
Depositor comments: ORF extracted from NCBI: NM_166265.2 Plasmids from this collection were made available to the research community and donated after the lab closed. Please note that the sequence provided by the depositing laboratory may be theoretical/predicted or based on Sanger sequencing results. There may be discrepancies between sequencing results obtained by Addgene and the depositor sequence. If an Addgene verified sequence is not available, please contact before placing your order to request that our lab fully sequence the plasmid.
How to cite: pETM-11-6His-DmPABPC1_J was a gift from Elisa Izaurralde (Addgene plasmid # 146640 ; http://n2t.net/addgene:146640 ; RRID:Addgene_146640)
