[The description below was written by a language model from this plasmid's Addgene catalogue record and pLannotate feature annotations shown in this document.]
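Description:
pETM-11-6His-DmPABPC1_J is a 7,232 nt bacterial expression plasmid for producing the Drosophila melanogaster cytoplasmic poly(A)-binding protein (pAbp/PABPC1) in E. coli. The catalogue lists the backbone as unknown, but the name points to pETM-11, and the annotated features fit a pET-type vector. These include a ColE1/pBR322-family origin with the bom mobility region and the rop gene, which keeps copy number low as the record states. There is also an f1 phage origin and a kanamycin resistance gene (aph(3')-Ia) for selection. Short tetracycline-resistance fragments flanking the lacI region appear to be pBR322-derived remnants rather than a functional marker.

Expression is driven by a T7 promoter followed directly by a lac operator, and the plasmid carries its own lacI gene and promoter. Transcription therefore needs a host that supplies T7 RNA polymerase, and it is repressed until relieved by IPTG or lactose. A phage T7 gene 10 ribosome binding site precedes an N-terminal His tag. The short fragment annotated as part of the capTEV tag most likely corresponds to a TEV protease cleavage site, which would allow the tag to be removed after affinity purification. The pAbp coding sequence follows, with the ORF taken from an NCBI reference transcript according to the depositor, and the cassette ends at a T7 terminator. A further His-tag fragment and a small gene 10-related fragment are annotated downstream of the insert. The record does not show whether these are translated, and they may simply be untranslated vector sequence.

The plasmid is intended for recombinant production and purification of His-tagged PABPC1, a protein that binds mRNA poly(A) tails. The depositor sequence may be theoretical rather than fully verified.
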