Features (pLannotate 1.2.2; 21 found; start..end, strand, type, name):
     12..467     +  rep_origin     f1 ori (sequence partly withheld): f1 bacteriophage origin of replication; arrow indicates direction of (+) strand synthesis
    494..551     +  promoter       AmpR promoter (fragment): bla
    560..1375    -  CDS            KanR: aminoglycoside phosphotransferase; aph(3')-Ia; confers resistance to kanamycin in bacteria or G418 (Geneticin®) in eukaryotes
   1497..2085    +  rep_origin     ori: high-copy-number ColE1/pMB1/pBR322/pUC origin of replication
   2271..2413    -  misc_feature   bom: basis of mobility region from pBR322
   2515..2706    -  CDS            rop: Rop protein, which maintains plasmids at low copy number; rop
   2723..3103    +  CDS            YPB1_ECOLX: Protein predicted: Swiss-Prot protein existence level 4. From Escherichia coli.
   3175..3466    -  CDS            TcR (fragment): tetracycline efflux protein; tet; confers resistance to tetracycline
   3481..3502    -  protein_bind   CAP binding site: CAP binding activates transcription in the presence of cAMP. E. coli catabolite activator protein
   3515..4597    -  CDS            lacI: lac repressor; lacI; The lac repressor binds to the lac operator to inhibit transcription in E. coli. This inhibition can be relieved by adding lactose or isopropyl-β-D-thiogalactopyranoside (IPTG).
   4598..4675    -  promoter       lacI promoter: lacI
   4683..4962    -  CDS            TcR (fragment): tetracycline efflux protein; tet; confers resistance to tetracycline
   4984..5002    +  promoter       T7 promoter: promoter for bacteriophage T7 RNA polymerase
   5003..5027    +  protein_bind   lac operator: The lac repressor binds to the lac operator to inhibit transcription in E. coli. This inhibition can be relieved by adding lactose or isopropyl-β-D-thiogalactopyranoside (IPTG). lac repressor encoded by lacI
   5047..5065    +  RBS            RBS (fragment): efficient ribosome binding site from bacteriophage T7 gene 10 (Olins and Rangwala, 1989)
   5078..5096    +  CDS            7xHis (fragment): 6xHis affinity tag
   5125..5145    +  CDS            capTEV™ (fragment): composite tag for in vivo biotinylation, TEV protease cleavage, and 6xHis tagging
   5156..7057    +  CDS            pAbp: PABP_DROME - Experimental evidence at protein level: Swiss-Prot protein existence level 1. Binds the poly(A) tail of mRNA (PubMed:2125288). Since it interacts with the cap-associating translation initiation factor eIF4G, it is likely that it functions by linking Atx2 to the cap-binding complex (PubMed:28388438). Forms a complex with tyf and Atx2 which functions in adult circadian pacemaker neurons to sustain circadian rhythms likely by switching between activator and repressor modes of post-transcriptional regulation via interaction with Lsm12a or me31B, respectively (PubMed:28388438). The act
   7076..7093    +  CDS            9xHis (fragment): 9xHis affinity tag
   7103..7152    +  CDS            SET1 (fragment): solubility-enhancement tag derived from T7 phage gene 10B
   7160..7207    +  terminator     T7 terminator: transcription terminator for bacteriophage T7 RNA polymerase
>Addgene plasmid #146640 | pETM-11-6His-DmPABPC1_J | depositor full sequence | sequence record 289086 | Full Sequence
TGGCGAATGGG
[124 nt withheld, positions 12-135]
C
[91 nt withheld, positions 137-227]
A
[49 nt withheld, positions 229-277]
CCTTTGACGTTGGAGTCCACGTTCTTT
[37 nt withheld, positions 305-341]
ACCCTATCTCGGTCTATTCTTTTGATTTATAAGGGATTTTGCCGATTTCGGCCTATTGGTTAAAAAATGA
GCTGATTTAACAAAAATTTAACGCGAATTTTAACAAAATATTAACGTTTACAATTTCAGGTGGCACTTTT
CGGGGAAATGTGCGCGGAACCCCTATTTGTTTATTTTTCTAAATACATTCAAATATGTATCCGCTCATGA
ATTAATTCTTAGAAAAACTCATCGAGCATCAAATGAAACTGCAATTTATTCATATCAGGATTATCAATAC
CATATTTTTGAAAAAGCCGTTTCTGTAATGAAGGAGAAAACTCACCGAGGCAGTTCCATAGGATGGCAAG
ATCCTGGTATCGGTCTGCGATTCCGACTCGTCCAACATCAATACAACCTATTAATTTCCCCTCGTCAAAA
ATAAGGTTATCAAGTGAGAAATCACCATGAGTGACGACTGAATCCGGTGAGAATGGCAAAAGTTTATGCA
TTTCTTTCCAGACTTGTTCAACAGGCCAGCCATTACGCTCGTCATCAAAATCACTCGCATCAACCAAACC
GTTATTCATTCGTGATTGCGCCTGAGCGAGACGAAATACGCGATCGCTGTTAAAAGGACAATTACAAACA
GGAATCGAATGCAACCGGCGCAGGAACACTGCCAGCGCATCAACAATATTTTCACCTGAATCAGGATATT
CTTCTAATACCTGGAATGCTGTTTTCCCGGGGATCGCAGTGGTGAGTAACCATGCATCATCAGGAGTACG
GATAAAATGCTTGATGGTCGGAAGAGGCATAAATTCCGTCAGCCAGTTTAGTCTGACCATCTCATCTGTA
ACATCATTGGCAACGCTACCTTTGCCATGTTTCAGAAACAACTCTGGCGCATCGGGCTTCCCATACAATC
GATAGATTGTCGCACCTGATTGCCCGACATTATCGCGAGCCCATTTATACCCATATAAATCAGCATCCAT
GTTGGAATTTAATCGCGGCCTAGAGCAAGACGTTTCCCGTTGAATATGGCTCATAACACCCCTTGTATTA
CTGTTTATGTAAGCAGACAGTTTTATTGTTCATGACCAAAATCCCTTAACGTGAGTTTTCGTTCCACTGA
GCGTCAGACCCCGTAGAAAAGATCAAAGGATCTTCTTGAGATCCTTTTTTTCTGCGCGTAATCTGCTGCT
TGCAAACAAAAAAACCACCGCTACCAGCGGTGGTTTGTTTGCCGGATCAAGAGCTACCAACTCTTTTTCC
GAAGGTAACTGGCTTCAGCAGAGCGCAGATACCAAATACTGTCCTTCTAGTGTAGCCGTAGTTAGGCCAC
CACTTCAAGAACTCTGTAGCACCGCCTACATACCTCGCTCTGCTAATCCTGTTACCAGTGGCTGCTGCCA
GTGGCGATAAGTCGTGTCTTACCGGGTTGGACTCAAGACGATAGTTACCGGATAAGGCGCAGCGGTCGGG
CTGAACGGGGGGTTCGTGCACACAGCCCAGCTTGGAGCGAACGACCTACACCGAACTGAGATACCTACAG
CGTGAGCTATGAGAAAGCGCCACGCTTCCCGAAGGGAGAAAGGCGGACAGGTATCCGGTAAGCGGCAGGG
TCGGAACAGGAGAGCGCACGAGGGAGCTTCCAGGGGGAAACGCCTGGTATCTTTATAGTCCTGTCGGGTT
TCGCCACCTCTGACTTGAGCGTCGATTTTTGTGATGCTCGTCAGGGGGGCGGAGCCTATGGAAAAACGCC
AGCAACGCGGCCTTTTTACGGTTCCTGGCCTTTTGCTGGCCTTTTGCTCACATGTTCTTTCCTGCGTTAT
CCCCTGATTCTGTGGATAACCGTATTACCGCCTTTGAGTGAGCTGATACCGCTCGCCGCAGCCGAACGAC
CGAGCGCAGCGAGTCAGTGAGCGAGGAAGCGGAAGAGCGCCTGATGCGGTATTTTCTCCTTACGCATCTG
TGCGGTATTTCACACCGCATATATGGTGCACTCTCAGTACAATCTGCTCTGATGCCGCATAGTTAAGCCA
GTATACACTCCGCTATCGCTACGTGACTGGGTCATGGCTGCGCCCCGACACCCGCCAACACCCGCTGACG
CGCCCTGACGGGCTTGTCTGCTCCCGGCATCCGCTTACAGACAAGCTGTGACCGTCTCCGGGAGCTGCAT
GTGTCAGAGGTTTTCACCGTCATCACCGAAACGCGCGAGGCAGCTGCGGTAAAGCTCATCAGCGTGGTCG
TGAAGCGATTCACAGATGTCTGCCTGTTCATCCGCGTCCAGCTCGTTGAGTTTCTCCAGAAGCGTTAATG
TCTGGCTTCTGATAAAGCGGGCCATGTTAAGGGCGGTTTTTTCCTGTTTGGTCACTGATGCCTCCGTGTA
AGGGGGATTTCTGTTCATGGGGGTAATGATACCGATGAAACGAGAGAGGATGCTCACGATACGGGTTACT
GATGATGAACATGCCCGGTTACTGGAACGTTGTGAGGGTAAACAACTGGCGGTATGGATGCGGCGGGACC
AGAGAAAAATCACTCAGGGTCAATGCCAGCGCTTCGTTAATACAGATGTAGGTGTTCCACAGGGTAGCCA
GCAGCATCCTGCGATGCAGATCCGGAACATAATGGTGCAGGGCGCTGACTTCCGCGTTTCCAGACTTTAC
GAAACACGGAAACCGAAGACCATTCATGTTGTTGCTCAGGTCGCAGACGTTTTGCAGCAGCAGTCGCTTC
ACGTTCGCTCGCGTATCGGTGATTCATTCTGCTAACCAGTAAGGCAACCCCGCCAGCCTAGCCGGGTCCT
CAACGACAGGAGCACGATCATGCGCACCCGTGGGGCCGCCATGCCGGCGATAATGGCCTGCTTCTCGCCG
AAACGTTTGGTGGCGGGACCAGTGACGAAGGCTTGAGCGAGGGCGTGCAAGATTCCGAATACCGCAAGCG
ACAGGCCGATCATCGTCGCGCTCCAGCGAAAGCGGTCCTCGCCGAAAATGACCCAGAGCGCTGCCGGCAC
CTGTCCTACGAGTTGCATGATAAAGAAGACAGTCATAAGTGCGGCGACGATAGTCATGCCCCGCGCCCAC
CGGAAGGAGCTGACTGGGTTGAAGGCTCTCAAGGGCATCGGTCGAGATCCCGGTGCCTAATGAGTGAGCT
AACTTACATTAATTGCGTTGCGCTCACTGCCCGCTTTCCAGTCGGGAAACCTGTCGTGCCAGCTGCATTA
ATGAATCGGCCAACGCGCGGGGAGAGGCGGTTTGCGTATTGGGCGCCAGGGTGGTTTTTCTTTTCACCAG
TGAGACGGGCAACAGCTGATTGCCCTTCACCGCCTGGCCCTGAGAGAGTTGCAGCAAGCGGTCCACGCTG
GTTTGCCCCAGCAGGCGAAAATCCTGTTTGATGGTGGTTAACGGCGGGATATAACATGAGCTGTCTTCGG
TATCGTCGTATCCCACTACCGAGATATCCGCACCAACGCGCAGCCCGGACTCGGTAATGGCGCGCATTGC
GCCCAGCGCCATCTGATCGTTGGCAACCAGCATCGCAGTGGGAACGATGCCCTCATTCAGCATTTGCATG
GTTTGTTGAAAACCGGACATGGCACTCCAGTCGCCTTCCCGTTCCGCTATCGGCTGAATTTGATTGCGAG
TGAGATATTTATGCCAGCCAGCCAGACGCAGACGCGCCGAGACAGAACTTAATGGGCCCGCTAACAGCGC
GATTTGCTGGTGACCCAATGCGACCAGATGCTCCACGCCCAGTCGCGTACCGTCTTCATGGGAGAAAATA
ATACTGTTGATGGGTGTCTGGTCAGAGACATCAAGAAATAACGCCGGAACATTAGTGCAGGCAGCTTCCA
CAGCAATGGCATCCTGGTCATCCAGCGGATAGTTAATGATCAGCCCACTGACGCGTTGCGCGAGAAGATT
GTGCACCGCCGCTTTACAGGCTTCGACGCCGCTTCGTTCTACCATCGACACCACCACGCTGGCACCCAGT
TGATCGGCGCGAGATTTAATCGCCGCGACAATTTGCGACGGCGCGTGCAGGGCCAGACTGGAGGTGGCAA
CGCCAATCAGCAACGACTGTTTGCCCGCCAGTTGTTGTGCCACGCGGTTGGGAATGTAATTCAGCTCCGC
CATCGCCGCTTCCACTTTTTCCCGCGTTTTCGCAGAAACGTGGCTGGCCTGGTTCACCACGCGGGAAACG
GTCTGATAAGAGACACCGGCATACTCTGCGACATCGTATAACGTTACTGGTTTCACATTCACCACCCTGA
ATTGACTCTCTTCCGGGCGCTATCATGCCATACCGCGAAAGGTTTTGCGCCATTCGATGGTGTCCGGGAT
CTCGACGCTCTCCCTTATGCGACTCCTGCATTAGGAAGCAGCCCAGTAGTAGGTTGAGGCCGTTGAGCAC
CGCCGCCGCAAGGAATGGTGCATGCAAGGAGATGGCGCCCAACAGTCCCCCGGCCACGGGGCCTGCCACC
ATACCCACGCCGAAACAAGCGCTCATGAGCCCGAAGTGGCGAGCCCGATCTTCCCCATCGGTGATGTCGG
CGATATAGGCGCCAGCAACCGCACCTGTGGCGCCGGTGATGCCGGCCACGATGCGTCCGGCGTAGAGGAT
CGAGATCTCGATCCCGCGAAATTAATACGACTCACTATAGGGGAATTGTGAGCGGATAACAATTCCCCTC
TAGAAATAATTTTGATTTAACTTTAAGAAGGAGATATACCATGAAACATCACCATCACCATCACCCCATG
AGCGATTACGACATCCCCACTACTGAGAATCTTTATTTTCAGGGCGCCATGGGCATGGCTTCTCTATACG
TCGGTGATCTCCCACAGGACGTCAACGAATCGGGACTTTTTGACAAGTTCTCGTCTGCTGGTCCAGTGCT
GTCCATTCGTGTCTGCCGCGATGTGATTACCCGTCGCTCGTTGGGCTATGCCTACGTCAACTTCCAGCAG
CCAGCCGATGCTGAGCGTGCTTTGGACACCATGAACTTTGACCTGGTTCGCAACAAGCCCATTCGCATTA
TGTGGTCTCAGCGTGATCCTTCTCTTCGTCGCTCAGGTGTGGGCAACGTGTTCATCAAGAACTTAGATAG
GGCCATCGACAACAAGGCAATCTACGACACTTTCTCCGCCTTCGGCAACATTTTAAGCTGCAAGGTAGCC
ACCGATGAAAAGGGCAACTCAAAGGGCTATGGATTCGTCCACTTCGAGACCGAGGAGGCCGCAAACACGT
CCATCGACAAAGTCAATGGCATGTTGCTCAACGGCAAGAAGGTCTACGTGGGTAAGTTCATCCCGCGCAA
GGAGCGCGAGAAGGAGCTGGGCGAGAAGGCTAAGCTCTTCACCAATGTATATGTGAAGAACTTCACTGAG
GATTTCGACGATGAAAAACTGAAGGAATTCTTTGAGCCCTACGGCAAGATAACCAGCTACAAGGTCATGT
CCAAGGAGGATGGCAAGAGCAAGGGCTTCGGATTCGTTGCATTCGAGACAACAGAGGCTGCTGAGGCGGC
CGTTCAGGCTCTCAATGGCAAGGACATGGGAGAGGGCAAGTCCCTGTACGTGGCTCGTGCCCAGAAGAAG
GCCGAACGCCAGCAGGAGCTGAAGCGCAAGTTCGAGGAACTGAAGCAGAAGCGTCACGAGTCTGTGTTCG
GCGTTAACTTGTACGTTAAGAACCTGGACGACACAATCGATGACGATCGTCTGCGCATCGCGTTCTCTCC
ATACGGCAACATCACATCGGCCAAGGTCATGACCGATGAGGAGGGTCGCTCCAAGGGATTCGGCTTCGTG
TGCTTCAATGCCGCAAGCGAGGCTACCTGCGCCGTCACCGAGCTGAACGGTCGCGTCGTCGGCAGTAAGC
CGTTGTACGTTGCTTTGGCCCAAAGGAAGGAGGAGCGCAAGGCTCATCTCGCCTCGCAGTACATGCGTCA
CATGACCGGCATGCGTATGCAGCAGCTGGGACAGATCTACCAGCCCAACGCGGCTAGCGGCTTCTTTGTG
CCGACCCTTCCGTCAAATCAGCGTTTCTTCGGTTCCCAGGTGGCCACTCAGATGAGAAACACACCCCGCT
GGGTGCCCCAGGTGCGTCCCCCAGCAGCCATACAGGGTGTCCAGGCCGGAGCTGCCGCTGCTGGTGGCTT
CCAGGGCACAGCCGGTGCGGTGCCCACTCAGTTCCGTTCGGCTGCTGCTGGCGCTCGCGGGGCACAGCCT
CAGGTGCAGGGCACACATGCCGCCGCTGCTGCGGCTAACAACATGCGCAACACTGGAGCACGCGCTATTA
CTGGCCAGCAAACTGCAGCACCCAACATGCAGATCCCCGGAGCCCAAATCGCTGGCGGTGCCCAGCAGCG
TACTTCCAACTATAAGTACACCTCAAACATGCGCAATCCTCCAGTGCCACAGTTGCATCAGACCCAGCCA
ATTCCACAGCAATTGCAAGGAAAGAATTCTGAGAAGCTCATTGCCTCGTTGCTGGCCAACGCCAAGCCGC
AGGAGCAGAAACAGATCCTGGGCGAGCGTCTGTATCCGATGATTGAGCATATGCACGCCAATTTGGCTGG
TAAGATCACCGGCATGTTGTTGGAGATCGAAAACTCTGAGCTCTTGCACATGATCGAGGATCAGGAGGCC
CTTAAGGCCAAGGTGGAGGAGGCTGTGGCCGTGCTTCAGGTGCACCGCGTCACCGAGCCCGCCAACTAAG
CGGCCGCACTCGAGCACCACCACCACCACCACTGAGATCCGGCTGCTAACAAAGCCCGAAAGGAAGCTGA
GTTGGCTGCTGCCACCGCTGAGCAATAACTAGCATAACCCCTTGGGGCCTCTAAACGGGTCTTGAGGGGT
TTTTTGCTGAAAGGAGGAACTATATCCGGAT
